Addgene plasmid #173389: RVD-TA10
Purpose: One-step assembly of custom RVD arrays to construct DdCBE, TALE, etc.
Depositing lab: Bin Shen. Depositing organization: Nanjing Medical University. Publication: Precision modeling of mitochondrial diseases in zebrafish via DdCBE-mediated mtDNA base editing. Guo J, Zhang X, Chen X, Sun H, Dai Y, Wang J, Qian X, Tan L, Lou X, Shen B. Cell Discov. 2021 Sep 3;7(1):78. doi: 10.1038/s41421-021-00307-9. PubMed 34480028.
Backbone
  Vector backbone: TetR T vector
  Vector type: Unspecified
Growth in bacteria
  Bacterial resistance: Tetracycline, 10 μg/mL
  Growth temperature: 37°C
  Growth strain: DH5alpha
  Copy number: High Copy
Gene/Insert
  Gene/Insert name: NG-NI dimer RVD at Position10
  Species: Synthetic
  Mutation: no
  Cloning method: Restriction Enzyme; 5′ cloning site Unknown (unknown if destroyed)
Terms and licenses: Academic/Nonprofit Terms; Industry Terms: Not Available to Industry
Depositor comments: RVD is inserted into TA site of TetR T vector
How to cite: RVD-TA10 was a gift from Bin Shen (Addgene plasmid # 173389 ; http://n2t.net/addgene:173389 ; RRID:Addgene_173389)
