[The description below was written by a language model from this plasmid's Addgene catalogue record and pLannotate feature annotations shown in this document.]
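Description:
RVD-TA10 is a small (about 2.6 kb) bacterial module plasmid from a library used for one-step assembly of custom TALE repeat arrays, such as those needed to build DdCBE mitochondrial base editors or other TALE-based proteins. It is built on a "TetR T vector" backbone, a TA-cloning vector carrying tetracycline resistance. The catalogue lists the vector type as unspecified. It is a cloning intermediate for E. coli, not an expression vector. Propagation relies on a high-copy ColE1/pUC-type origin, and selection relies on the tetracycline efflux protein gene (TcR) driven by its native tet promoter.

The payload is a synthetic dimer of two TALE repeat units carrying the repeat-variable diresidues NG and NI, designated for position 10 of an array. In the standard TALE code NG recognises thymine and NI recognises adenine, which matches the "TA" in the name. According to the depositor, the dimer was inserted at the TA cloning site of the vector. The automated feature table does not annotate the RVD insert itself. It detects only the backbone elements, along with a T7 promoter and short fragments resembling an RSF origin and a kanamycin resistance gene. These fragments are too small to be functional and are probably remnants of vector construction. The record does not state the flanking restriction sites or overhangs that fix the module's position during assembly. In use, this plasmid would be combined with modules for other positions to assemble a full DNA-binding array targeting a chosen sequence, as applied by the depositors to mitochondrial DNA editing in zebrafish.
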