Features (pLannotate 1.2.2; 6 found; start..end, strand, type, name):
    544..583     -  rep_origin     RSF ori (fragment): Plasmids containing the RSF 1030 origin of replication can be propagated in E. coli cells that contain additional plasmids with compatible origins.
    599..627     +  promoter       tet promoter: E. coli promoter for tetracycline efflux protein gene
    675..1865    +  CDS            TcR: tetracycline efflux protein; tet; confers resistance to tetracycline
   1963..2037    +  CDS            KanR (fragment): aminoglycoside phosphotransferase; aphA-3; confers resistance to kanamycin
   2040..2058    -  promoter       T7 promoter: promoter for bacteriophage T7 RNA polymerase
   2484..472     +  rep_origin     ori (across the origin): high-copy-number ColE1/pMB1/pBR322/pUC origin of replication
>Addgene plasmid #173389 | RVD-TA10 | addgene full sequence | sequence record 361575 | Addgene NGS Result
CTTCAGCAGAGCGCAGATACCAAATACTGTTCTTCTAGTGTAGCCGTAGTTAGGCCACCACTTCAAGAAC
TCTGTAGCACCGCCTACATACCTCGCTCTGCTAATCCTGTTACCAGTGGCTGCTGCCAGTGGCGATAAGT
CGTGTCTTACCGGGTTGGACTCAAGACGATAGTTACCGGATAAGGCGCAGCGGTCGGGCTGAACGGGGGG
TTCGTGCACACAGCCCAGCTTGGAGCGAACGACCTACACCGAACTGAGATACCTACAGCGTGAGCTATGA
GAAAGCGCCACGCTTCCCGAAGGGAGAAAGGCGGACAGGTATCCGGTAAGCGGCAGGGTCGGAACAGGAG
AGCGCACGAGGGAGCTTCCAGGGGGAAACGCCTGGTATCTTTATAGTCCTGTCGGGTTTCGCCACCTCTG
ACTTGAGCGTCGATTTTTGTGATGCTCGTCAGGGGGGCGGAGCCTATGGAAAAACGCCAGCAACGCGGCC
TTTTTACGGTTCCTGGCCTTTTGCTGGCCTTTTGCTCACATGTTCTTTCCTGCGTTATCCACAGAATCAG
GGGATAACGCAGGAAAGAACATGAATTAATTCTCATGTTTGACAGCTTATCATCGATTAGCTTTAATGCG
GTAGTTTATCACAGTTAAATTGCTAACGCAGTCAGGCACCGTGTATGAAATCTAACAATGCGCTCATCGT
CATCCTCGGCACCGTCACCCTGGATGCTGTAGGCATAGGCTTGGTTATGCCGGTACTGCCGGGCCTCTTG
CGGGATATCGTCCATTCCGACAGCATCGCCAGTCACTATGGCGTGCTGCTAGCGCTATATGCGTTGATGC
AATTTCTATGCGCACCCGTTCTCGGAGCACTGTCCGACCGCTTTGGCCGCCGCCCAGTCCTGCTCGCTTC
GCTACTTGGAGCCACTATCGACTACGCGATCATGGCGACCACACCCGTCCTGTGGATTCTCTACGCCGGA
CGCATCGTGGCCGGCATCACCGGCGCCACAGGTGCGGTTGCTGGCGCCTATATCGCCGACATCACCGATG
GGGAAGATCGGGCTCGCCACTTCGGGCTCATGAGCGCTTGTTTCGGCGTGGGTATGGTGGCAGGCCCCGT
GGCCGGGGGACTGTTGGGCGCCATCTCCTTACATGCACCATTCCTTGCGGCGGCGGTGCTCAACGGCCTC
AACCTACTACTGGGCTGCTTCCTAATGCAGGAGTCGCATAAGGGAGAGCGCCGACCCATGCCCTTGAGAG
CCTTCAACCCAGTCAGCTCCTTCCGGTGGGCGCGGGGCATGACTATCGTCGCCGCACTTATGACTGTCTT
CTTTATCATGCAACTCGTAGGACAGGTGCCGGCAGCGCTCTGGGTCATTTTCGGCGAGGACCGCTTTCGC
TGGAGCGCGACGATGATCGGCCTGTCGCTTGCGGTATTCGGAATCTTGCACGCCCTCGCTCAAGCCTTCG
TCACTGGTCCCGCCACCAAACGTTTCGGCGAGAAGCAGGCCATTATCGCCGGCATGGCGGCCGACGCGCT
GGGCTACGTCTTGCTGGCGTTCGCGACGCGAGGCTGGATGGCCTTCCCCATTATGATTCTTCTCGCTTCC
GGCGGCATCGGGATGCCCGCGTTGCAGGCCATGCTGTCCAGGCAGGTAGATGACGACCATCAGGGACAGC
TTCAAGGATCGCTCGCGGCTCTTACCAGCCTAACTTCGATCATTGGACCGCTGATCGTCACGGCGATTTA
TGCCGCCTCGGCGAGCACATGGAACGGGTTGGCATGGATTGTAGGCGCCGCCCTATACCTTGTCTGCCTC
CCCGCGTTGCGTCGCGGTGCATGGAGCCGGGCCACCTCGACCTGAATGGAAGCCGGCGGCACCTCGCTAA
CGGATTCACCACTCCAAGAATTGGAGCCAATCAATTCTTGCGGAGAACTGTGAATGCGCAAACCAACCCT
TGATCGGGGAAGAACAGTATGTCGAGCTATTTTTTGACTTACTGGGGATCAAGCCTGATTGGGAGAAAAT
AAAATATCCCCTATAGTGAGTCGTATTACATGGTCATAGCTGTTTCCTGGCAGCTCTGGCCCGTGTCTCA
AAATCTCTGATGTTACATTGCACAAGATAAAAATATATCATCATGCCTCCTCTAGACCAAAGCTGGTCTC
GCTCTAATGGGGGTGGCAAACAGGCTCTTGAGACTGTTCAGCGCCTTCTACCAGTTCTCTGTCAAGCCCA
CGGCCTGACGCCCGAGCAAGTTGTAGCGATTGCTAGTAATATTGGTGGCAAACAGGCTCTTGAGACGGTT
CAGCGCCTCCTTCCAGTTCTCTGTCAAGCCCACGGACTCACCCCAGATCAAGTTGTAGCGATTGCGTCAT
GAGACCATATCTGGTCGAGCCACCCATGACCAAAATCCCTTAACGTGAGTTACGCGTCGTTCCACTGAGC
GTCAGACCCCGTAGAAAAGATCAAAGGATCTTCTTGAGATCCTTTTTTTCTGCGCGTAATCTGCTGCTTG
CAAACAAAAAAACCACCGCTACCAGCGGTGGTTTGTTTGCCGGATCAAGAGCTACCAACTCTTTTTCCGA
AGGTAACTGG
