>Addgene plasmid #173389 | RVD-TA10 | depositor partial sequence | sequence record 336344 | RVD flanked by two Bsa I sites
GGTCTCGCTCTAATGGGGGTGGCAAACAGGCTCTTGAGACTGTTCAGCGCCTTCTACCAGTTCTCTGTCA
AGCCCACGGCCTGACGCCCGAGCAAGTTGTAGCGATTGCTAGTAATATTGGTGGCAAACAGGCTCTTGAG
ACGGTTCAGCGCCTCCTTCCAGTTCTCTGTCAAGCCCACGGACTCACCCCAGATCAAGTTGTAGCGATTG
CGTCATGAGACC
